Addgene plasmid #221470: pDONR223_mCherry
Purpose: Gateway cloning of mCherry overexpression
Depositing lab: Matthew Meyerson. Depositing organization: Broad Institute. Publication: Dosage amplification dictates oncogenic regulation by the NKX2-1 lineage factor in lung adenocarcinoma. Pulice JL, Meyerson M. bioRxiv [Preprint]. 2023 Oct 27:2023.10.26.563996. doi: 10.1101/2023.10.26.563996. PubMed 37994369.
Backbone
  Vector backbone: pDONR223
  Backbone manufacturer: Invitrogen
  Backbone size w/o insert (bp): 5005
  Vector type: Gateway Donor Vector
Growth in bacteria
  Bacterial resistance: Spectinomycin, 50 μg/mL
  Growth temperature: 37°C
  Growth strain: DH5alpha
  Copy number: High Copy
Gene/Insert
  Gene/Insert name: mCherry
  Species: Synthetic
  Insert size (bp): 708
  Cloning method: Gateway Cloning
  Sequencing primers: 5′ M13pUC-fwd; 3′ M13rev
Terms and licenses: Academic/Nonprofit Terms; Industry Terms: Not Available to Industry
How to cite: pDONR223_mCherry was a gift from Matthew Meyerson (Addgene plasmid # 221470 ; http://n2t.net/addgene:221470 ; RRID:Addgene_221470)
