[The description below was written by a language model from this plasmid's Addgene catalogue record and pLannotate feature annotations shown in this document.]
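Description:
pDONR223_mCherry is a Gateway entry-type clone built in the Invitrogen pDONR223 donor backbone, carrying the coding sequence for the monomeric red fluorescent protein mCherry. The catalogue lists it as a donor vector, but the sequenced plasmid (about 3.5 kb) shows the 708 bp mCherry open reading frame already flanked on both sides by attL-type recombination sites. This indicates that the original donor cassette has been replaced by the insert through Gateway cloning, which also explains why the plasmid is smaller than the 5 kb empty backbone. The annotation software labels both flanking sites as attL3. That label is an automated call and may not reflect the exact attL variants present.

The plasmid is maintained in E. coli at high copy from a ColE1/pUC-type origin and is selected with spectinomycin through the aadA aminoglycoside adenylyltransferase gene (SmR). A fragment of a class 1 integron Pc promoter and a remnant of a gentamicin resistance gene lie upstream of this marker. rrnB T1 and T2 terminators sit upstream of the recombination cassette, where they insulate it from read-through transcription. A T7 promoter lies just downstream of the insert and points back toward it. The short lacI and lacZα fragments are backbone remnants with no function. No promoter for expressing mCherry in eukaryotic cells is annotated, so the plasmid itself is not an expression construct.

Its intended use is as a source of mCherry for LR Clonase recombination into Gateway destination vectors, producing mCherry overexpression constructs. The associated work studied NKX2-1 dosage in lung adenocarcinoma, but the record does not state the role mCherry played in it. M13 forward and reverse primer sites allow sequence verification of the insert.
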