Features (pLannotate 1.2.2; 12 found; start..end, strand, type, name):
      2..97      +  protein_bind   attL3: mutant version of attL; recombination site for the Gateway® LR reaction LR Clonase™
    103..810     +  CDS            mCherry: mCherry is a basic (constitutively fluorescent) red fluorescent protein published in 2004, derived from Discosoma sp.. It is reported to be a very rapidly-maturing monomer with low acid sensitivity.
    815..910     -  protein_bind   attL3: mutant version of attL; recombination site for the Gateway® LR reaction LR Clonase™
    929..947     -  promoter       T7 promoter: promoter for bacteriophage T7 RNA polymerase
   1137..1160    +  promoter       Pc promoter (fragment): intI1 (promoter lies within the coding sequence); class 1 integron promoter
   1336..1392    +  CDS            GmR (fragment): gentamycin acetyltransferase; aacC1; confers resistance to gentamycin
   1399..2190    +  CDS            SmR: aminoglycoside adenylyltransferase (Murphy, 1985); aadA; confers resistance to spectinomycin and streptomycin
   2283..2871    +  rep_origin     ori: high-copy-number ColE1/pMB1/pBR322/pUC origin of replication
   3054..3146    +  CDS            lacI (fragment): lac repressor; lacI; The lac repressor binds to the lac operator to inhibit transcription in E. coli. This inhibition can be relieved by adding lactose or isopropyl-β-D-thiogalactopyranoside (IPTG).
   3201..3228    -  terminator     rrnB T2 terminator: transcription terminator T2 from the E. coli rrnB gene
   3360..3403    +  terminator     rrnB T1 terminator: Escherichia coli rrnB; transcription terminator T1 from the E. coli rrnB gene
   3450..3486    -  CDS            lacZα (fragment): LacZα fragment of β-galactosidase; lacZ fragment
>Addgene plasmid #221470 | pDONR223_mCherry | addgene full sequence | sequence record 437815 | Addgene NGS Result
CAAATAATGATTTTATTTTGACTGATAGTGACCTGTTCGTTGCAACAAATTGATGAGCAATGCTTTTTTA
TAATGCCAACTTTGTACAAAAAAGTTGGCACCATGGTGAGCAAGGGCGAGGAGGATAACATGGCCATCAT
CAAGGAGTTCATGCGCTTCAAGGTGCACATGGAGGGCTCCGTGAACGGCCACGAGTTCGAGATCGAGGGC
GAGGGCGAGGGCCGCCCCTACGAGGGCACCCAGACCGCCAAGCTGAAGGTGACCAAGGGTGGCCCCCTGC
CCTTCGCCTGGGACATCCTGTCCCCTCAGTTCATGTACGGCTCCAAGGCCTACGTGAAGCACCCCGCCGA
CATCCCCGACTACTTGAAGCTGTCCTTCCCCGAGGGCTTCAAGTGGGAGCGCGTGATGAACTTCGAGGAC
GGCGGCGTGGTGACCGTGACCCAGGACTCCTCCCTGCAGGACGGCGAGTTCATCTACAAGGTGAAGCTGC
GCGGCACCAACTTCCCCTCCGACGGCCCCGTAATGCAGAAGAAGACCATGGGCTGGGAGGCCTCCTCCGA
GCGGATGTACCCCGAGGACGGCGCCCTGAAGGGCGAGATCAAGCAGAGGCTGAAGCTGAAGGACGGCGGC
CACTACGACGCTGAGGTCAAGACCACCTACAAGGCCAAGAAGCCCGTGCAGCTGCCCGGCGCCTACAACG
TCAACATCAAGTTGGACATCACCTCCCACAACGAGGACTACACCATCGTGGAACAGTACGAACGCGCCGA
GGGCCGCCACTCCACCGGCGGCATGGACGAGCTGTACAAGTTGCCAACTTTCTTGTACAAAGTTGGCATT
ATAAGAAAGCATTGCTTATCAATTTGTTGCAACGAACAGGTCACTATCAGTCAAAATAAAATCATTATTT
GCCATCCAGCTGATATCCCCTATAGTGAGTCGTATTACATGGTCATAGCTGTTTCCTGGCAGCTCTGGCC
CGTGTCTCAAAATCTCTGATGTTACATTGCACAAGATAAAAATATATCATCATGCCTCCTCTAGACCAGC
CAGGACAGAAATGCCTCGACTTCGCTGCTACCCAAGGTTGCCGGGTGACGCACACCGTGGAAACGGATGA
AGGCACGAACCCAGTGGACATAAGCCTGTTCGGTTCGTAAGCTGTAATGCAAGTAGCGTATGCGCTCACG
CAACTGGTCCAGAACCTTGACCGAACGCAGCGGTGGTAACGGCGCAGTGGCGGTTTTCATGGCTTGTTAT
GACTGTTTTTTTGGGGTACAGTCTATGCCTCGGGCATCCAAGCAGCAAGCGCGTTACGCCGTGGGTCGAT
GTTTGATGTTATGGAGCAGCAACGATGTTACGCAGCAGGGCAGTCGCCCTAAAACAAAGTTAAACATTAT
GAGGGAAGCGGTGATCGCCGAAGTATCGACTCAACTATCAGAGGTAGTTGGCGTCATCGAGCGCCATCTC
GAACCGACGTTGCTGGCCGTACATTTGTACGGCTCCGCAGTGGATGGCGGCCTGAAGCCACACAGTGATA
TTGATTTGCTGGTTACGGTGACCGTAAGGCTTGATGAAACAACGCGGCGAGCTTTGATCAACGACCTTTT
GGAAACTTCGGCTTCCCCTGGAGAGAGCGAGATTCTCCGCGCTGTAGAAGTCACCATTGTTGTGCACGAC
GACATCATTCCGTGGCGTTATCCAGCTAAGCGCGAACTGCAATTTGGAGAATGGCAGCGCAATGACATTC
TTGCAGGTATCTTCGAGCCAGCCACGATCGACATTGATCTGGCTATCTTGCTGACAAAAGCAAGAGAACA
TAGCGTTGCCTTGGTAGGTCCAGCGGCGGAGGAACTCTTTGATCCGGTTCCTGAACAGGATCTATTTGAG
GCGCTAAATGAAACCTTAACGCTATGGAACTCGCCGCCCGACTGGGCTGGCGATGAGCGAAATGTAGTGC
TTACGTTGTCCCGCATTTGGTACAGCGCAGTAACCGGCAAAATCGCGCCGAAGGATGTCGCTGCCGACTG
GGCAATGGAGCGCCTGCCGGCCCAGTATCAGCCCGTCATACTTGAAGCTAGACAGGCTTATCTTGGACAA
GAAGAAGATCGCTTGGCCTCGCGCGCAGATCAGTTGGAAGAATTTGTCCACTACGTGAAAGGCGAGATCA
CCAAGGTAGTCGGCAAATAACCCTCGAGCCACCCATGACCAAAATCCCTTAACGTGAGTTACGCGTCGTT
CCACTGAGCGTCAGACCCCGTAGAAAAGATCAAAGGATCTTCTTGAGATCCTTTTTTTCTGCGCGTAATC
TGCTGCTTGCAAACAAAAAAACCACCGCTACCAGCGGTGGTTTGTTTGCCGGATCAAGAGCTACCAACTC
TTTTTCCGAAGGTAACTGGCTTCAGCAGAGCGCAGATACCAAATACTGTTCTTCTAGTGTAGCCGTAGTT
AGGCCACCACTTCAAGAACTCTGTAGCACCGCCTACATACCTCGCTCTGCTAATCCTGTTACCAGTGGCT
GCTGCCAGTGGCGATAAGTCGTGTCTTACCGGGTTGGACTCAAGACGATAGTTACCGGATAAGGCGCAGC
GGTCGGGCTGAACGGGGGGTTCGTGCACACAGCCCAGCTTGGAGCGAACGACCTACACCGAACTGAGATA
CCTACAGCGTGAGCTATGAGAAAGCGCCACGCTTCCCGAAGGGAGAAAGGCGGACAGGTATCCGGTAAGC
GGCAGGGTCGGAACAGGAGAGCGCACGAGGGAGCTTCCAGGGGGAAACGCCTGGTATCTTTATAGTCCTG
TCGGGTTTCGCCACCTCTGACTTGAGCGTCGATTTTTGTGATGCTCGTCAGGGGGGCGGAGCCTATGGAA
AAACGCCAGCAACGCGGCCTTTTTACGGTTCCTGGCCTTTTGCTGGCCTTTTGCTCACATGTTCTTTCCT
GCGTTATCCCCTGATTCTGTGGATAACCGTATTACCGCCTTTGAGTGAGCTGATACCGCTCGCCGCAGCC
GAACGACCGAGCGCAGCGAGTCAGTGAGCGAGGAAGCGGAAGAGCGCCCAATACGCAAACCGCCTCTCCC
CGCGCGTTGGCCGATTCATTAATGCAGCTGGCACGACAGGTTTCCCGACTGGAAAGCGGGCAGTGAGCGC
AACGCAATTAATACGCGTACCGCTAGCCAGGAAGAGTTTGTAGAAACGCAAAAAGGCCATCCGTCAGGAT
GGCCTTCTGCTTAGTTTGATGCCTGGCAGTTTATGGCGGGCGTCCTGCCCGCCACCCTCCGGGCCGTTGC
TTCACAACGTTCAAATCCGCTCCCGGCGGATTTGTCCTACTCAGGAGAGCGTTCACCGACAAACAACAGA
TAAAACGAAAGGCCCAGTCTTCCGACTGAGCCTTTCGTTTTATTTGATGCCTGGCAGTTCCCTACTCTCG
CGTTAACGCTAGCATGGATGTTTTCCCAGTCACGACGTTGTAAAACGACGGCCAGTCTTAAGCTCGGGCC
C
